>Addgene plasmid #166434 | pGEX-6P-1 Caenorhabditis elegans CNNM5 CBS-pair domain | addgene full sequence | sequence record 329455 | Addgene NGS Result
ACGTTATCGACTGCACGGTGCACCAATGCTTCTGGCGTCAGGCAGCCATCGGAAGCTGTGGTATGGCTGT
GCAGGTCGTAAATCACTGCATAATTCGTGTCGCTCAAGGCGCACTCCCGTTCTGGATAATGTTTTTTGCG
CCGACATCATAACGGTTCTGGCAAATATTCTGAAATGAGCTGTTGACAATTAATCATCGGCTCGTATAAT
GTGTGGAATTGTGAGCGGATAACAATTTCACACAGGAAACAGTATTCATGTCCCCTATACTAGGTTATTG
GAAAATTAAGGGCCTTGTGCAACCCACTCGACTTCTTTTGGAATATCTTGAAGAAAAATATGAAGAGCAT
TTGTATGAGCGCGATGAAGGTGATAAATGGCGAAACAAAAAGTTTGAATTGGGTTTGGAGTTTCCCAATC
TTCCTTATTATATTGATGGTGATGTTAAATTAACACAGTCTATGGCCATCATACGTTATATAGCTGACAA
GCACAACATGTTGGGTGGTTGTCCAAAAGAGCGTGCAGAGATTTCAATGCTTGAAGGAGCGGTTTTGGAT
ATTAGATACGGTGTTTCGAGAATTGCATATAGTAAAGACTTTGAAACTCTCAAAGTTGATTTTCTTAGCA
AGCTACCTGAAATGCTGAAAATGTTCGAAGATCGTTTATGTCATAAAACATATTTAAATGGTGATCATGT
AACCCATCCTGACTTCATGTTGTATGACGCTCTTGATGTTGTTTTATACATGGACCCAATGTGCCTGGAT
GCGTTCCCAAAATTAGTTTGTTTTAAAAAACGTATTGAAGCTATCCCACAAATTGATAAGTACTTGAAAT
CCAGCAAGTATATAGCATGGCCTTTGCAGGGCTGGCAAGCCACGTTTGGTGGTGGCGACCATCCTCCAAA
ATCGGATCTGGAAGTTCTGTTCCAGGGGCCCCTGGGATCCAAGACCATCCTGGAAAACGCGACCACCTTC
ACCCTGAAAAAAGTTGGTCAGCTGATGGTTCCGATCGAAGAAGTTTTCATGCTGTCTCGTTCTCAGAAAC
TGAACCGTAGCACCGTTCTGACCCTGGTTGAAAAAGGTTACACCCGTATCCCGGTTTACGACAACAAAAA
CCGTTCTGTTATCGTGGGCATGCTGAACATGAAAAACTTCAACCTGCTGATGGTTAAAACCAACCTGATC
GACGAACCGACCGTTAAAGAAGCGCTGCACGCGCTGGAACTGCTGAAAGACCGTACCGTTAAATTCGCGG
TGAAATACGTTAACATCGAAATGAACGCGCACCTGCTGCTGAACCGTATGAAAACCGGTGACTTCCACTT
CGCGTGCGTTGTTGAATACTCTGCGTACGACTCTAAAGTTGTTGGTATCATCACCATCGAGGACATCCTG
GAAAAACTGATCGGCAAAATCGACGAAATCAACGAATAACTCGAGCGGCCGCATCGTGACTGACTGACGA
TCTGCCTCGCGCGTTTCGGTGATGACGGTGAAAACCTCTGACACATGCAGCTCCCGGAGACGGTCACAGC
TTGTCTGTAAGCGGATGCCGGGAGCAGACAAGCCCGTCAGGGCGCGTCAGCGGGTGTTGGCGGGTGTCGG
GGCGCAGCCATGACCCAGTCACGTAGCGATAGCGGAGTGTATAATTCTTGAAGACGAAAGGGCCTCGTGA
TACGCCTATTTTTATAGGTTAATGTCATGATAATAATGGTTTCTTAGACGTCAGGTGGCACTTTTCGGGG
AAATGTGCGCGGAACCCCTATTTGTTTATTTTTCTAAATACATTCAAATATGTATCCGCTCATGAGACAA
TAACCCTGATAAATGCTTCAATAATATTGAAAAAGGAAGAGTATGAGTATTCAACATTTCCGTGTCGCCC
TTATTCCCTTTTTTGCGGCATTTTGCCTTCCTGTTTTTGCTCACCCAGAAACGCTGGTGAAAGTAAAAGA
TGCTGAAGATCAGTTGGGTGCACGAGTGGGTTACATCGAACTGGATCTCAACAGCGGTAAGATCCTTGAG
AGTTTTCGCCCCGAAGAACGTTTTCCAATGATGAGCACTTTTAAAGTTCTGCTATGTGGCGCGGTATTAT
CCCGTGTTGACGCCGGGCAAGAGCAACTCGGTCGCCGCATACACTATTCTCAGAATGACTTGGTTGAGTA
CTCACCAGTCACAGAAAAGCATCTTACGGATGGCATGACAGTAAGAGAATTATGCAGTGCTGCCATAACC
ATGAGTGATAACACTGCGGCCAACTTACTTCTGACAACGATCGGAGGACCGAAGGAGCTAACCGCTTTTT
TGCACAACATGGGGGATCATGTAACTCGCCTTGATCGTTGGGAACCGGAGCTGAATGAAGCCATACCAAA
CGACGAGCGTGACACCACGATGCCTGCAGCAATGGCAACAACGTTGCGCAAACTATTAACTGGCGAACTA
CTTACTCTAGCTTCCCGGCAACAATTAATAGACTGGATGGAGGCGGATAAAGTTGCAGGACCACTTCTGC
GCTCGGCCCTTCCGGCTGGCTGGTTTATTGCTGATAAATCTGGAGCCGGTGAGCGTGGGTCTCGCGGTAT
CATTGCAGCACTGGGGCCAGATGGTAAGCCCTCCCGTATCGTAGTTATCTACACGACGGGGAGTCAGGCA
ACTATGGATGAACGAAATAGACAGATCGCTGAGATAGGTGCCTCACTGATTAAGCATTGGTAACTGTCAG
ACCAAGTTTACTCATATATACTTTAGATTGATTTAAAACTTCATTTTTAATTTAAAAGGATCTAGGTGAA
GATCCTTTTTGATAATCTCATGACCAAAATCCCTTAACGTGAGTTTTCGTTCCACTGAGCGTCAGACCCC
GTAGAAAAGATCAAAGGATCTTCTTGAGATCCTTTTTTTCTGCGCGTAATCTGCTGCTTGCAAACAAAAA
AACCACCGCTACCAGCGGTGGTTTGTTTGCCGGATCAAGAGCTACCAACTCTTTTTCCGAAGGTAACTGG
CTTCAGCAGAGCGCAGATACCAAATACTGTCCTTCTAGTGTAGCCGTAGTTAGGCCACCACTTCAAGAAC
TCTGTAGCACCGCCTACATACCTCGCTCTGCTAATCCTGTTACCAGTGGCTGCTGCCAGTGGCGATAAGT
CGTGTCTTACCGGGTTGGACTCAAGACGATAGTTACCGGATAAGGCGCAGCGGTCGGGCTGAACGGGGGG
TTCGTGCACACAGCCCAGCTTGGAGCGAACGACCTACACCGAACTGAGATACCTACAGCGTGAGCTATGA
GAAAGCGCCACGCTTCCCGAAGGGAGAAAGGCGGACAGGTATCCGGTAAGCGGCAGGGTCGGAACAGGAG
AGCGCACGAGGGAGCTTCCAGGGGGAAACGCCTGGTATCTTTATAGTCCTGTCGGGTTTCGCCACCTCTG
ACTTGAGCGTCGATTTTTGTGATGCTCGTCAGGGGGGCGGAGCCTATGGAAAAACGCCAGCAACGCGGCC
TTTTTACGGTTCCTGGCCTTTTGCTGGCCTTTTGCTCACATGTTCTTTCCTGCGTTATCCCCTGATTCTG
TGGATAACCGTATTACCGCCTTTGAGTGAGCTGATACCGCTCGCCGCAGCCGAACGACCGAGCGCAGCGA
GTCAGTGAGCGAGGAAGCGGAAGAGCGCCTGATGCGGTATTTTCTCCTTACGCATCTGTGCGGTATTTCA
CACCGCATAAATTCCGACACCATCGAATGGTGCAAAACCTTTCGCGGTATGGCATGATAGCGCCCGGAAG
AGAGTCAATTCAGGGTGGTGAATGTGAAACCAGTAACGTTATACGATGTCGCAGAGTATGCCGGTGTCTC
TTATCAGACCGTTTCCCGCGTGGTGAACCAGGCCAGCCACGTTTCTGCGAAAACGCGGGAAAAAGTGGAA
GCGGCGATGGCGGAGCTGAATTACATTCCCAACCGCGTGGCACAACAACTGGCGGGCAAACAGTCGTTGC
TGATTGGCGTTGCCACCTCCAGTCTGGCCCTGCACGCGCCGTCGCAAATTGTCGCGGCGATTAAATCTCG
CGCCGATCAACTGGGTGCCAGCGTGGTGGTGTCGATGGTAGAACGAAGCGGCGTCGAAGCCTGTAAAGCG
GCGGTGCACAATCTTCTCGCGCAACGCGTCAGTGGGCTGATCATTAACTATCCGCTGGATGACCAGGATG
CCATTGCTGTGGAAGCTGCCTGCACTAATGTTCCGGCGTTATTTCTTGATGTCTCTGACCAGACACCCAT
CAACAGTATTATTTTCTCCCATGAAGACGGTACGCGACTGGGCGTGGAGCATCTGGTCGCATTGGGTCAC
CAGCAAATCGCGCTGTTAGCGGGCCCATTAAGTTCTGTCTCGGCGCGTCTGCGTCTGGCTGGCTGGCATA
AATATCTCACTCGCAATCAAATTCAGCCGATAGCGGAACGGGAAGGCGACTGGAGTGCCATGTCCGGTTT
TCAACAAACCATGCAAATGCTGAATGAGGGCATCGTTCCCACTGCGATGCTGGTTGCCAACGATCAGATG
GCGCTGGGCGCAATGCGCGCCATTACCGAGTCCGGGCTGCGCGTTGGTGCGGATATCTCGGTAGTGGGAT
ACGACGATACCGAAGACAGCTCATGTTATATCCCGCCGTTAACCACCATCAAACAGGATTTTCGCCTGCT
GGGGCAAACCAGCGTGGACCGCTTGCTGCAACTCTCTCAGGGCCAGGCGGTGAAGGGCAATCAGCTGTTG
CCCGTCTCACTGGTGAAAAGAAAAACCACCCTGGCGCCCAATACGCAAACCGCCTCTCCCCGCGCGTTGG
CCGATTCATTAATGCAGCTGGCACGACAGGTTTCCCGACTGGAAAGCGGGCAGTGAGCGCAACGCAATTA
ATGTGAGTTAGCTCACTCATTAGGCACCCCAGGCTTTACACTTTATGCTTCCGGCTCGTATGTTGTGTGG
AATTGTGAGCGGATAACAATTTCACACAGGAAACAGCTATGACCATGATTACGGATTCACTGGCCGTCGT
TTTACAACGTCGTGACTGGGAAAACCCTGGCGTTACCCAACTTAATCGCCTTGCAGCACATCCCCCTTTC
GCCAGCTGGCGTAATAGCGAAGAGGCCCGCACCGATCGCCCTTCCCAACAGTTGCGCAGCCTGAATGGCG
AATGGCGCTTTGCCTGGTTTCCGGCACCAGAAGCGGTGCCGGAAAGCTGGCTGGAGTGCGATCTTCCTGA
GGCCGATACTGTCGTCGTCCCCTCAAACTGGCAGATGCACGGTTACGATGCGCCCATCTACACCAACGTA
ACCTATCCCATTACGGTCAATCCGCCGTTTGTTCCCACGGAGAATCCGACGGGTTGTTACTCGCTCACAT
TTAATGTTGATGAAAGCTGGCTACAGGAAGGCCAGACGCGAATTATTTTTGATGGCGTTGGAATT
Features (pLannotate 1.2.2; 17 found; start..end, strand, type, name):
      6..107     -  CDS            yciV (fragment): RNAAM_ECOLI - Also known as trpH From Escherichia coli (strain K12).
    183..211     +  promoter       tac promoter: strong E. coli promoter; hybrid between the trp and lac UV5 promoters
    219..235     +  protein_bind   lac operator: The lac repressor binds to the lac operator to inhibit transcription in E. coli. This inhibition can be relieved by adding lactose or isopropyl-β-D-thiogalactopyranoside (IPTG). lac repressor encoded by lacI
    258..911     +  CDS            GST26_SCHJA: Experimental evidence at protein level: Swiss-Prot protein existence level 1. GST isoenzymes appear to play a central role in the parasite detoxification system. Other functions are also suspected including a role in increasing the solubility of haematin in the parasite gut. From Schistosoma japonicum (Blood fluke).
    951..1436    +  CDS            cnnm-5 (fragment): CNNM5_CAEEL - Protein inferred from homology: Swiss-Prot protein existence level 3. Probable metal transporter. Probably acts redundantly with the other metal transport proteins cnnm-1, cnnm-2, cnnm-3 and cnnm-4 to regulate Mg(2+) homeostasis. From Caenorhabditis elegans.
   1472..1511    +  CDS            rop (fragment): Rop protein, which maintains plasmids at low copy number; rop
   1613..1653    +  misc_feature   bom (fragment): basis of mobility region from pBR322
   1758..1862    +  promoter       AmpR promoter: bla
   1863..2723    +  CDS            AmpR: β-lactamase; bla; confers resistance to ampicillin, carbenicillin, and related antibiotics
   2894..3482    +  rep_origin     ori: high-copy-number ColE1/pMB1/pBR322/pUC origin of replication
   3668..3719    -  misc_feature   bom (fragment): basis of mobility region from pBR322
   3726..3803    +  promoter       lacIq promoter: lacI (mutant); In the lacIq allele, a single base change in the promoter boosts expression of the lacI gene about 10-fold.
   3804..4886    +  CDS            lacI: lac repressor; lacI; The lac repressor binds to the lac operator to inhibit transcription in E. coli. This inhibition can be relieved by adding lactose or isopropyl-β-D-thiogalactopyranoside (IPTG).
   4899..4920    +  protein_bind   CAP binding site: CAP binding activates transcription in the presence of cAMP. E. coli catabolite activator protein
   4935..4965    +  promoter       lac promoter: promoter for the E. coli lac operon
   4973..4989    +  protein_bind   lac operator: The lac repressor binds to the lac operator to inhibit transcription in E. coli. This inhibition can be relieved by adding lactose or isopropyl-β-D-thiogalactopyranoside (IPTG). lac repressor encoded by lacI
   5009..5182    +  CDS            lacZα: LacZα fragment of β-galactosidase; lacZ fragment
