[The description below was written by a language model from this plasmid's Addgene catalogue record and pLannotate feature annotations shown in this document.]
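Description:
pGEX-6P-1 Caenorhabditis elegans CNNM5 CBS-pair domain is a bacterial expression plasmid of about 5.5 kb, built on the commercial pGEX-6P-1 backbone for producing a glutathione S-transferase fusion protein in E. coli. It replicates from a high-copy ColE1/pMB1-type origin and is selected with ampicillin through the β-lactamase gene (AmpR) driven by its own promoter. The annotation also picks up backbone remnants typical of the pGEX series, including short rop and bom fragments, a yciV fragment, and a lac promoter/operator with a lacZα segment downstream of lacI. None of these is part of the expression cassette.

The payload is a 471 bp fragment of the C. elegans cnnm-5 gene encoding the CBS-pair domain. It was cloned between BamHI and XhoI, both of which are retained, in frame after the Schistosoma japonicum GST coding sequence, so the tag sits at the N terminus. CNNM5 is annotated as a probable metal transporter that acts with other CNNM family members in magnesium homeostasis. Transcription comes from the strong hybrid tac promoter, which is followed by a lac operator. The plasmid also carries lacI under the lacIq promoter, so repressor is supplied in cis, expression stays low until IPTG is added, and the choice of host strain is less restricted. The short gap between GST and the insert is not annotated, although the pGEX-6P series normally carries a PreScission protease site there for tag removal.

The GST fusion allows purification on glutathione resin and use in pull-down or binding assays. The associated publication concerns conserved binding between CNNM proteins and phosphatases of regenerating liver, which is consistent with using this recombinant domain for biochemical interaction studies.
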