Addgene plasmid #166434: pGEX-6P-1 Caenorhabditis elegans CNNM5 CBS-pair domain
Purpose: Express pGEX-6P-1 Caenorhabditis elegans CNNM5 CBS-pair domain
Depositing lab: Kalle Gehring. Depositing organization: McGill University. Publication: Burst kinetics and CNNM binding are evolutionarily conserved properties of phosphatases of regenerating liver. Fakih R, Goldstein RH, Kozlov G, Gehring K. J Biol Chem. 2023 Apr;299(4):103055. doi: 10.1016/j.jbc.2023.103055. Epub 2023 Feb 22. PubMed 36822330.
Backbone
  Vector backbone: pGEX-6P-1
  Backbone manufacturer: Amersham-Pharmacia
  Backbone size w/o insert (bp): 4984
  Total vector size (bp): 5455
  Vector type: Bacterial Expression
Growth in bacteria
  Bacterial resistance: Ampicillin, 100 μg/mL
  Growth temperature: 37°C
  Growth strain: DH5alpha
  Copy number: High Copy
Gene/Insert
  Gene/Insert name: Caenorhabditis elegans CNNM5 CBS-pair domain
  Species: C. elegans (nematode)
  Insert size (bp): 471
  Promoter: Tac, LacI, Amp
  Tag / fusion protein: GST (N terminal on backbone)
  Cloning method: Restriction Enzyme; 5′ cloning site BamHI (not destroyed); 3′ cloning site XhoI (not destroyed)
  Sequencing primers: 5′ pGEX Fwd; 3′ pGEX Rev
Terms and licenses: Academic/Nonprofit Terms; Industry Terms: Not Available to Industry
How to cite: pGEX-6P-1 Caenorhabditis elegans CNNM5 CBS-pair domain was a gift from Kalle Gehring (Addgene plasmid # 166434 ; http://n2t.net/addgene:166434 ; RRID:Addgene_166434)
